Addgene plasmid #125422: Lenti-(BB)-hPGK-KRAB-dCas9-P2A-BlastR C2CD4B-TSS-guide3
Purpose: CRISPR-mediated repression of C2CD4B. KRAB domain and Catalytically inactive Cas9 from S. pyogenes with 2A-BlastR under the hPGK promoter.
Depositing lab: Jorge Ferrer. Depositing organization: Imperial College London. Publication: Human pancreatic islet three-dimensional chromatin architecture provides insights into the genetics of type 2 diabetes. Miguel-Escalada I, Bonas-Guarch S, Cebola I, Ponsa-Cobas J, Mendieta-Esteban J, Atla G, Javierre BM, Rolando DMY, Farabella I, Morgan CC, Garcia-Hurtado J, Beucher A, Moran I, Pasquali L, Ramos-Rodriguez M, Appel EVR, Linneberg A, Gjesing AP, Witte DR, Pedersen O, Grarup N, Ravassard P, Torrents D, Mercader JM, Piemonti L, Berney T, de Koning EJP, Kerr-Conte J, Pattou F, Fedko IO, Groop L, Prokopenko I, Hansen T, Marti-Renom MA, Fraser P, Ferrer J. Nat Genet. 2019 Jun 28. pii: 10.1038/s41588-019-0457-0. doi: 10.1038/s41588-019-0457-0. PubMed 31253982.
Backbone
  Vector backbone: Lenti-(BB)-hPGK-KRAB-dCas9-P2A-BlastR
  Backbone manufacturer: Jorge Ferrer (Addgene #118155)
  Vector type: Mammalian Expression, Lentiviral, CRISPR
  Selectable markers: Blasticidin
Growth in bacteria
  Bacterial resistance: Ampicillin, 100 μg/mL
  Growth temperature: 37°C
  Growth strain: Stbl3
  Copy number: High Copy
Gene/Insert
  Gene/Insert name: KRAB-dCas9-2A-BlastR
  gRNA/shRNA sequence: CTCCTGGCCGCAGTACTGA
  Species: H. sapiens (human)
  Promoter: hPGK and U6
  Tag / fusion protein: HA (C terminal on backbone)
  Cloning method: Restriction Enzyme; 5′ cloning site Unknown (destroyed during cloning); 3′ cloning site Unknown (destroyed during cloning)
  Sequencing primers: 5′ GATCCGCCACCATGGATGC
Terms and licenses: Academic/Nonprofit Terms; Industry Terms: Not Available to Industry
How to cite: Lenti-(BB)-hPGK-KRAB-dCas9-P2A-BlastR C2CD4B-TSS-guide3 was a gift from Jorge Ferrer (Addgene plasmid # 125422 ; http://n2t.net/addgene:125422 ; RRID:Addgene_125422)
