[The description below was written by a language model from this plasmid's Addgene catalogue record and pLannotate feature annotations shown in this document.]
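Description:
Lenti-(BB)-hPGK-KRAB-dCas9-P2A-BlastR C2CD4B-TSS-guide3 is an all-in-one, third-generation-style lentiviral CRISPR interference vector for repressing the human C2CD4B gene; its name indicates that the guide targets the transcription start site region. It is derived from the depositing lab's empty Lenti-(BB)-hPGK-KRAB-dCas9-P2A-BlastR backbone by restriction cloning of a guide spacer, with the cloning sites destroyed in the process. In bacteria it is maintained at high copy through a ColE1/pUC-type origin with ampicillin resistance, and the record lists a recombination-deficient strain (Stbl3), as is usual for LTR-containing plasmids. The backbone also carries an f1 origin and an SV40/EM7-driven bleomycin/Zeocin resistance cassette, which lies outside the LTR-flanked region and so would not be packaged.

The viral genome is transcribed from a CMV enhancer/promoter fused to a truncated HIV-1 5′ LTR and contains the Ψ packaging signal, a gag fragment, the RRE, cPPT/CTS, WPRE and a self-inactivating ΔU3 3′ LTR followed by a bGH polyadenylation signal. Two expression units sit within it. A human U6 Pol III promoter drives the C2CD4B-specific spacer joined to the S. pyogenes guide RNA scaffold (the annotated sequence is circular, so the U6 promoter at its end runs into the scaffold at its start). Downstream, the human PGK promoter drives the ZNF10 KRAB repression domain fused to Cas9, which the record describes as catalytically inactive, with an HA tag listed on the backbone. A P2A peptide links this fusion to blasticidin S deaminase, so transduced mammalian cells can be selected with blasticidin. The guide recruits KRAB-dCas9 to its target site to silence transcription without cutting DNA. The associated publication concerns chromatin architecture in human pancreatic islets and the genetics of type 2 diabetes.
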