Features (pLannotate 1.2.2; 34 found; start..end, strand, type, name):
      1..76      +  misc_RNA       gRNA scaffold: guide RNA scaffold for the Streptococcus pyogenes CRISPR/Cas9 system
    107..617     +  promoter       hPGK promoter: human phosphoglycerate kinase 1 promoter
    666..851     +  CDS            KRAB: Krüppel-associated box (KRAB) transcriptional repression domain from the human zinc finger protein ZNF10 (Margolin et al., 1994)
    873..4976    +  CDS            Cas9: Cas9 (Csn1) endonuclease from the Streptococcus pyogenes Type II CRISPR/Cas system generates RNA-guided double strand breaks in DNA
   5175..5573    +  CDS            BSD: blasticidin S deaminase; Aspergillus terreus BSD; confers resistance to blasticidin
   5574..5595    +  misc_feature   MCS (fragment): pBluescript multiple cloning site
   5598..6186    +  misc_feature   WPRE: woodchuck hepatitis virus posttranscriptional regulatory element
   6237..6256    +  misc_feature   cPPT/CTS (fragment): central polypurine tract and central termination sequence of HIV-1
   6258..6491    +  LTR            3' LTR (ΔU3): self-inactivating 3' long terminal repeat (LTR) from HIV-1
   6523..6747    +  polyA_signal   bGH poly(A) signal: bovine growth hormone polyadenylation signal
   6751..6772    +  promoter       SV40 promoter (fragment): SV40 enhancer and early promoter
   6793..7221    +  rep_origin     f1 ori (sequence partly withheld): f1 bacteriophage origin of replication; arrow indicates direction of (+) strand synthesis
   7235..7564    +  promoter       SV40 promoter: SV40 enhancer and early promoter
   7612..7659    +  promoter       EM7 promoter: synthetic bacterial promoter&nbsp
   7678..8052    +  CDS            BleoR: antibiotic-binding protein; Sh ble from Streptoalloteichus hindustanus; confers resistance to bleomycin, phleomycin, and Zeocin™
   8062..8187    +  CDS            ble (fragment): BLE_KLEPN - Experimental evidence at protein level: Swiss-Prot protein existence level 1. Binding protein with a strong affinity to the bleomycin family of antibiotics. Binds to CL990; an antimitotic-antibiotic compound. From Klebsiella pneumoniae.
   8182..8303    +  polyA_signal   SV40 poly(A) signal: SV40 polyadenylation signal
   8374..8396    -  protein_bind   lac operator (fragment): The lac repressor binds to the lac operator to inhibit transcription in E. coli. This inhibition can be relieved by adding lactose or isopropyl-β-D-thiogalactopyranoside (IPTG). lac repressor encoded by lacI
   8400..8430    -  promoter       lac promoter: promoter for the E. coli lac operon
   8445..8466    -  protein_bind   CAP binding site: CAP binding activates transcription in the presence of cAMP. E. coli catabolite activator protein
   8479..8571    -  CDS            lacI (fragment): lac repressor; lacI; The lac repressor binds to the lac operator to inhibit transcription in E. coli. This inhibition can be relieved by adding lactose or isopropyl-β-D-thiogalactopyranoside (IPTG).
   8754..9342    -  rep_origin     ori: high-copy-number ColE1/pMB1/pBR322/pUC origin of replication
   9513..10373   -  CDS            AmpR: β-lactamase; bla; confers resistance to ampicillin, carbenicillin, and related antibiotics
  10374..10478   -  promoter       AmpR promoter: bla
  10537..10589   -  misc_feature   bom (fragment): basis of mobility region from pBR322
  10744..11123   +  enhancer       CMV enhancer: human cytomegalovirus immediate early enhancer
  11124..11323   +  promoter       CMV promoter: human cytomegalovirus (CMV) immediate early promoter
  11341..11521   +  LTR            5' LTR (truncated): truncated 5' long terminal repeat (LTR) from HIV-1
  11568..11693   +  misc_feature   HIV-1 Ψ: packaging signal of human immunodeficiency virus type 1
  11677..12040   +  CDS            HIV-1 gag (fragment): gag protein from human immunodeficiency virus 1; gag
  12186..12419   +  misc_feature   RRE: The Rev response element (RRE) of HIV-1 allows for Rev-dependent mRNA export from the nucleus to the cytoplasm.
  12796..12896   +  CDS            Rev (fragment): human immunodeficiency virus 1 (HIV-1) Rev protein; rev; enhances nuclear export of unspliced and incompletely spliced viral mRNAs
  12946..13063   +  misc_feature   cPPT/CTS: central polypurine tract and central termination sequence of HIV-1
  13114..13354   +  promoter       U6 promoter: RNA polymerase III promoter for human U6 snRNA
>Addgene plasmid #125422 | Lenti-(BB)-hPGK-KRAB-dCas9-P2A-BlastR C2CD4B-TSS-guide3 | depositor full sequence | sequence record 240021 | Full Sequence
GTTTTAGAGCTAGAAATAGCAAGTTAAAATAAGGCTAGTCCGTTATCAACTTGAAAAAGTGGCACCGAGT
CGGTGCTTTTTTGAATTCGCTAGCTAGGTCTTGAAAGGGGTTGGGGTTGCGCCTTTTCCAAGGCAGCCCT
GGGTTTGCGCAGGGACGCGGCTGCTCTGGGCGTGGTTCCGGGAAACGCAGCGGCGCCGACCCTGGGTCTC
GCACATTCTTCACGTCCGTTCGCAGCGTCACCCGGATCTTCGCCGCTACCCTTGTGGGCCCCCCGGCGAC
GCTTCCTGCTCCGCCCCTAAGTCGGGAAGGTTCCTTGCGGTTCGCGGCGTGCCGGACGTGACAAACGGAA
GCCGCACGTCTCACTAGTACCCTCGCAGACGGACAGCGCCAGGGAGCAATGGCAGCGCGCCGACCGCGAT
GGGCTGTGGCCAATAGCGGCTGCTCAGCAGGGCGCGCCGAGAGCAGCGGCCGGGAAGGGGCGGTGCGGGA
GGCGGGGTGTGGGGCGGTAGTGTGGGCCCTGTTCCTGCCCGCGCGGTGTTCCGCATTCTGCAAGCCTCCG
GAGCGCACGTCGGCAGTCGGCTCCCTCGTTGACCGAATCACCGACCTCTCTCCCCAGGACCGGTGATCCG
CCACCATGGATGCTAAGTCACTAACTGCCTGGTCCCGGACACTGGTGACCTTCAAGGATGTATTTGTGGA
CTTCACCAGGGAGGAGTGGAAGCTGCTGGACACTGCTCAGCAGATCGTGTACAGAAATGTGATGCTGGAG
AACTATAAGAACCTGGTTTCCTTGGGTTATCAGCTTACTAAGCCAGATGTGATCCTCCGGTTGGAGAAGG
GAGAAGAGCCCGGCGGTTCCGGCGGAGGGTCGATGGACAAGAAGTACAGCATCGGCCTGGCCATCGGCAC
CAACTCTGTCGGCTGGGCCGTGATCACCGACGAGTACAAGGTGCCCAGCAAGAAATTCAAGGTGCTGGGC
AACACCGACCGGCACAGCATCAAGAAGAACCTGATCGGCGCCCTGCTGTTCGACAGCGGAGAAACAGCCG
AGGCCACCCGGCTGAAGAGAACCGCCAGAAGAAGATACACCAGACGGAAGAACCGGATCTGCTATCTGCA
AGAGATCTTCAGCAACGAGATGGCCAAGGTGGACGACAGCTTCTTCCACAGACTGGAAGAGTCCTTCCTG
GTGGAAGAGGATAAGAAGCACGAGCGGCACCCCATCTTCGGCAACATCGTGGACGAGGTGGCCTACCACG
AGAAGTACCCCACCATCTACCACCTGAGAAAGAAACTGGTGGACAGCACCGACAAGGCCGACCTGCGGCT
GATCTATCTGGCCCTGGCCCACATGATCAAGTTCCGGGGCCACTTCCTGATCGAGGGCGACCTGAACCCC
GACAACAGCGACGTGGACAAGCTGTTCATCCAGCTGGTGCAGACCTACAACCAGCTGTTCGAGGAAAACC
CCATCAACGCCAGCGGCGTGGACGCCAAGGCCATCCTGTCTGCCAGACTGAGCAAGAGCAGACGGCTGGA
AAATCTGATCGCCCAGCTGCCCGGCGAGAAGAAGAATGGCCTGTTCGGCAACCTGATTGCCCTGAGCCTG
GGCCTGACCCCCAACTTCAAGAGCAACTTCGACCTGGCCGAGGATGCCAAACTGCAGCTGAGCAAGGACA
CCTACGACGACGACCTGGACAACCTGCTGGCCCAGATCGGCGACCAGTACGCCGACCTGTTTCTGGCCGC
CAAGAACCTGTCCGACGCCATCCTGCTGAGCGACATCCTGAGAGTGAACACCGAGATCACCAAGGCCCCC
CTGAGCGCCTCTATGATCAAGAGATACGACGAGCACCACCAGGACCTGACCCTGCTGAAAGCTCTCGTGC
GGCAGCAGCTGCCTGAGAAGTACAAAGAGATTTTCTTCGACCAGAGCAAGAACGGCTACGCCGGCTACAT
CGATGGCGGAGCCAGCCAGGAAGAGTTCTACAAGTTCATCAAGCCCATCCTGGAAAAGATGGACGGCACC
GAGGAACTGCTCGTGAAGCTGAACAGAGAGGACCTGCTGCGGAAGCAGCGGACCTTCGACAACGGCAGCA
TCCCCCACCAGATCCACCTGGGAGAGCTGCACGCCATTCTGCGGCGGCAGGAAGATTTTTACCCATTCCT
GAAGGACAACCGGGAAAAGATCGAGAAGATCCTGACCTTCCGCATCCCCTACTACGTGGGCCCTCTGGCC
AGGGGAAACAGCAGATTCGCCTGGATGACCAGAAAGAGCGAGGAAACCATCACCCCCTGGAACTTCGAGG
AAGTGGTGGACAAGGGCGCCAGCGCCCAGAGCTTCATCGAGCGGATGACCAACTTCGATAAGAACCTGCC
CAACGAGAAGGTGCTGCCCAAGCACAGCCTGCTGTACGAGTACTTCACCGTGTACAACGAGCTGACCAAA
GTGAAATACGTGACCGAGGGAATGAGAAAGCCCGCCTTCCTGAGCGGCGAGCAGAAAAAAGCCATCGTGG
ACCTGCTGTTCAAGACCAACCGGAAAGTGACCGTGAAGCAGCTGAAAGAGGACTACTTCAAGAAAATCGA
GTGCTTCGACTCCGTGGAAATCTCCGGCGTGGAAGATCGGTTCAACGCCTCCCTGGGCACATACCACGAT
CTGCTGAAAATTATCAAGGACAAGGACTTCCTGGACAATGAGGAAAACGAGGACATTCTGGAAGATATCG
TGCTGACCCTGACACTGTTTGAGGACAGAGAGATGATCGAGGAACGGCTGAAAACCTATGCCCACCTGTT
CGACGACAAAGTGATGAAGCAGCTGAAGCGGCGGAGATACACCGGCTGGGGCAGGCTGAGCCGGAAGCTG
ATCAACGGCATCCGGGACAAGCAGTCCGGCAAGACAATCCTGGATTTCCTGAAGTCCGACGGCTTCGCCA
ACAGAAACTTCATGCAGCTGATCCACGACGACAGCCTGACCTTTAAAGAGGACATCCAGAAAGCCCAGGT
GTCCGGCCAGGGCGATAGCCTGCACGAGCACATTGCCAATCTGGCCGGCAGCCCCGCCATTAAGAAGGGC
ATCCTGCAGACAGTGAAGGTGGTGGACGAGCTCGTGAAAGTGATGGGCCGGCACAAGCCCGAGAACATCG
TGATCGAAATGGCCAGAGAGAACCAGACCACCCAGAAGGGACAGAAGAACAGCCGCGAGAGAATGAAGCG
GATCGAAGAGGGCATCAAAGAGCTGGGCAGCCAGATCCTGAAAGAACACCCCGTGGAAAACACCCAGCTG
CAGAACGAGAAGCTGTACCTGTACTACCTGCAGAATGGGCGGGATATGTACGTGGACCAGGAACTGGACA
TCAACCGGCTGTCCGACTACGATGTGGACGCTATCGTGCCTCAGAGCTTTCTGAAGGACGACTCCATCGA
TAACAAAGTGCTGACTCGGAGCGACAAGAACCGGGGCAAGAGCGACAACGTGCCCTCCGAAGAGGTCGTG
AAGAAGATGAAGAACTACTGGCGCCAGCTGCTGAATGCCAAGCTGATTACCCAGAGGAAGTTCGACAATC
TGACCAAGGCCGAGAGAGGCGGCCTGAGCGAACTGGATAAGGCCGGCTTCATCAAGAGACAGCTGGTGGA
AACCCGGCAGATCACAAAGCACGTGGCACAGATCCTGGACTCCCGGATGAACACTAAGTACGACGAGAAC
GACAAACTGATCCGGGAAGTGAAAGTGATCACCCTGAAGTCCAAGCTGGTGTCCGATTTCCGGAAGGATT
TCCAGTTTTACAAAGTGCGCGAGATCAACAACTACCACCACGCCCACGACGCCTACCTGAACGCCGTCGT
GGGAACCGCCCTGATCAAAAAGTACCCTAAGCTGGAAAGCGAGTTCGTGTACGGCGACTACAAGGTGTAC
GACGTGCGGAAGATGATCGCCAAGAGCGAGCAGGAAATCGGCAAGGCTACCGCCAAGTACTTCTTCTACA
GCAACATCATGAACTTTTTCAAGACCGAGATTACCCTGGCCAACGGCGAGATCCGGAAGCGGCCTCTGAT
CGAGACAAACGGCGAAACAGGCGAGATCGTGTGGGATAAGGGCCGGGACTTTGCCACCGTGCGGAAAGTG
CTGTCTATGCCCCAAGTGAATATCGTGAAAAAGACCGAGGTGCAGACAGGCGGCTTCAGCAAAGAGTCTA
TCCTGCCCAAGAGGAACAGCGACAAGCTGATCGCCAGAAAGAAGGACTGGGACCCTAAGAAGTACGGCGG
CTTCGACAGCCCCACCGTGGCCTATTCTGTGCTGGTGGTGGCCAAAGTGGAAAAGGGCAAGTCCAAGAAA
CTGAAGAGTGTGAAAGAGCTGCTGGGGATCACCATCATGGAAAGAAGCAGCTTCGAGAAGAATCCCATCG
ACTTTCTGGAAGCCAAGGGCTACAAAGAAGTGAAAAAGGACCTGATCATCAAGCTGCCTAAGTACTCCCT
GTTCGAGCTGGAAAACGGCCGGAAGAGAATGCTGGCCTCTGCCGGCGAACTGCAGAAGGGAAACGAACTG
GCCCTGCCCTCCAAATATGTGAACTTCCTGTACCTGGCCAGCCACTATGAGAAGCTGAAGGGCTCCCCCG
AGGATAATGAGCAGAAACAGCTGTTTGTGGAACAGCACAAACACTACCTGGACGAGATCATCGAGCAGAT
CAGCGAGTTCTCCAAGAGAGTGATCCTGGCCGACGCTAATCTGGACAAGGTGCTGAGCGCCTACAACAAG
CACAGAGACAAGCCTATCAGAGAGCAGGCCGAGAATATCATCCACCTGTTTACCCTGACCAATCTGGGAG
CCCCTGCCGCCTTCAAGTACTTTGACACCACCATCGACCGGAAGAGGTACACCAGCACCAAAGAGGTGCT
GGACGCCACCCTGATCCACCAGAGCATCACCGGCCTGTACGAGACACGGATCGACCTGTCTCAGCTGGGA
GGCGACGCCTATCCCTATGACGTGCCCGATTATGCCAGCCTGGGCAGCGGCTCCCCCAAGAAAAAACGCA
AGGTGGAAGATCCTAAGAAAAAGCGGAAAGTGGACGGCATTGGTAGTGGGAGCAACGGCAGCAGCGGGGA
TCCGGCCGCAACAAACTTCTCTCTGCTGAAACAAGCCGGAGATGTCGAAGAGAATCCTGGACCGATGGCC
AAGCCTTTGTCTCAAGAAGAATCCACCCTCATTGAAAGAGCAACGGCTACAATCAACAGCATCCCCATCT
CTGAAGACTACAGCGTCGCCAGCGCAGCTCTCTCTAGCGACGGCCGCATCTTCACTGGTGTCAATGTATA
TCATTTTACTGGGGGACCTTGTGCAGAACTCGTGGTGCTGGGCACTGCTGCTGCTGCGGCAGCTGGCAAC
CTGACTTGTATCGTCGCGATCGGAAATGAGAACAGGGGCATCTTGAGCCCCTGCGGACGGTGCCGACAGG
TGCTTCTCGATCTGCATCCTGGGATCAAAGCCATAGTGAAGGACAGTGATGGACAGCCGACGGCAGTTGG
GATTCGTGAATTGCTGCCCTCTGGTTATGTGTGGGAGGGCTAAGAATTCGATATCAAGCTTATCGGTAAT
CAACCTCTGGATTACAAAATTTGTGAAAGATTGACTGGTATTCTTAACTATGTTGCTCCTTTTACGCTAT
GTGGATACGCTGCTTTAATGCCTTTGTATCATGCTATTGCTTCCCGTATGGCTTTCATTTTCTCCTCCTT
GTATAAATCCTGGTTGCTGTCTCTTTATGAGGAGTTGTGGCCCGTTGTCAGGCAACGTGGCGTGGTGTGC
ACTGTGTTTGCTGACGCAACCCCCACTGGTTGGGGCATTGCCACCACCTGTCAGCTCCTTTCCGGGACTT
TCGCTTTCCCCCTCCCTATTGCCACGGCGGAACTCATCGCCGCCTGCCTTGCCCGCTGCTGGACAGGGGC
TCGGCTGTTGGGCACTGACAATTCCGTGGTGTTGTCGGGGAAATCATCGTCCTTTCCTTGGCTGCTCGCC
TGTGTTGCCACCTGGATTCTGCGCGGGACGTCCTTCTGCTACGTCCCTTCGGCCCTCAATCCAGCGGACC
TTCCTTCCCGCGGCCTGCTGCCGGCTCTGCGGCCTCTTCCGCGTCTTCGCCTTCGCCCTCAGACGAGTCG
GATCTCCCTTTGGGCCGCCTCCCCGCGTCGACTTTAAGACCAATGACTTACAAGGCAGCTGTAGATCTTA
GCCACTTTTTAAAAGAAAAGGGGGGACTGGAAGGGCTAATTCACTCCCAACGAAGACAAGATCTGCTTTT
TGCTTGTACTGGGTCTCTCTGGTTAGACCAGATCTGAGCCTGGGAGCTCTCTGGCTAACTAGGGAACCCA
CTGCTTAAGCCTCAATAAAGCTTGCCTTGAGTGCTTCAAGTAGTGTGTGCCCGTCTGTTGTGTGACTCTG
GTAACTAGAGATCCCTCAGACCCTTTTAGTCAGTGTGGAAAATCTCTAGCAGGGCCCGTTTAAACCCGCT
GATCAGCCTCGACTGTGCCTTCTAGTTGCCAGCCATCTGTTGTTTGCCCCTCCCCCGTGCCTTCCTTGAC
CCTGGAAGGTGCCACTCCCACTGTCCTTTCCTAATAAAATGAGGAAATTGCATCGCATTGTCTGAGTAGG
TGTCATTCTATTCTGGGGGGTGGGGTGGGGCAGGACAGCAAGGGGGAGGATTGGGAAGACAATAGCAGGC
ATGCTGGGGATGCGGTGGGCTCTATGGCTTCTGAGGCGGAAAGAACCAGCTGGGGCTCTAGGGGGTATCC
CC
[124 nt withheld, positions 6793-6916]
C
[91 nt withheld, positions 6918-7008]
A
[49 nt withheld, positions 7010-7058]
CCTTTGACGTTGGAGTCCACGTTCTTT
[37 nt withheld, positions 7086-7122]
ACCCTATCTCGGTCTATTCTTTTGATTTATAAGGGATTTTGCCGATTTCGGCCTATTGGTTAAAAAATGA
GCTGATTTAACAAAAATTTAACGCGAATTAATTCTGTGGAATGTGTGTCAGTTAGGGTGTGGAAAGTCCC
CAGGCTCCCCAGCAGGCAGAAGTATGCAAAGCATGCATCTCAATTAGTCAGCAACCAGGTGTGGAAAGTC
CCCAGGCTCCCCAGCAGGCAGAAGTATGCAAAGCATGCATCTCAATTAGTCAGCAACCATAGTCCCGCCC
CTAACTCCGCCCATCCCGCCCCTAACTCCGCCCAGTTCCGCCCATTCTCCGCCCCATGGCTGACTAATTT
TTTTTATTTATGCAGAGGCCGAGGCCGCCTCTGCCTCTGAGCTATTCCAGAAGTAGTGAGGAGGCTTTTT
TGGAGGCCTAGGCTTTTGCAAAAAGCTCCCGGGAGCTTGTATATCCATTTTCGGATCTGATCAGCACGTG
TTGACAATTAATCATCGGCATAGTATATCGGCATAGTATAATACGACAAGGTGAGGAACTAAACCATGGC
CAAGTTGACCAGTGCCGTTCCGGTGCTCACCGCGCGCGACGTCGCCGGAGCGGTCGAGTTCTGGACCGAC
CGGCTCGGGTTCTCCCGGGACTTCGTGGAGGACGACTTCGCCGGTGTGGTCCGGGACGACGTGACCCTGT
TCATCAGCGCGGTCCAGGACCAGGTGGTGCCGGACAACACCCTGGCCTGGGTGTGGGTGCGCGGCCTGGA
CGAGCTGTACGCCGAGTGGTCGGAGGTCGTGTCCACGAACTTCCGGGACGCCTCCGGGCCGGCCATGACC
GAGATCGGCGAGCAGCCGTGGGGGCGGGAGTTCGCCCTGCGCGACCCGGCCGGCAACTGCGTGCACTTCG
TGGCCGAGGAGCAGGACTGACACGTGCTACGAGATTTCGATTCCACCGCCGCCTTCTATGAAAGGTTGGG
CTTCGGAATCGTTTTCCGGGACGCCGGCTGGATGATCCTCCAGCGCGGGGATCTCATGCTGGAGTTCTTC
GCCCACCCCAACTTGTTTATTGCAGCTTATAATGGTTACAAATAAAGCAATAGCATCACAAATTTCACAA
ATAAAGCATTTTTTTCACTGCATTCTAGTTGTGGTTTGTCCAAACTCATCAATGTATCTTATCATGTCTG
TATACCGTCGACCTCTAGCTAGAGCTTGGCGTAATCATGGTCATAGCTGTTTCCTGTGTGAAATTGTTAT
CCGCTCACAATTCCACACAACATACGAGCCGGAAGCATAAAGTGTAAAGCCTGGGGTGCCTAATGAGTGA
GCTAACTCACATTAATTGCGTTGCGCTCACTGCCCGCTTTCCAGTCGGGAAACCTGTCGTGCCAGCTGCA
TTAATGAATCGGCCAACGCGCGGGGAGAGGCGGTTTGCGTATTGGGCGCTCTTCCGCTTCCTCGCTCACT
GACTCGCTGCGCTCGGTCGTTCGGCTGCGGCGAGCGGTATCAGCTCACTCAAAGGCGGTAATACGGTTAT
CCACAGAATCAGGGGATAACGCAGGAAAGAACATGTGAGCAAAAGGCCAGCAAAAGGCCAGGAACCGTAA
AAAGGCCGCGTTGCTGGCGTTTTTCCATAGGCTCCGCCCCCCTGACGAGCATCACAAAAATCGACGCTCA
AGTCAGAGGTGGCGAAACCCGACAGGACTATAAAGATACCAGGCGTTTCCCCCTGGAAGCTCCCTCGTGC
GCTCTCCTGTTCCGACCCTGCCGCTTACCGGATACCTGTCCGCCTTTCTCCCTTCGGGAAGCGTGGCGCT
TTCTCATAGCTCACGCTGTAGGTATCTCAGTTCGGTGTAGGTCGTTCGCTCCAAGCTGGGCTGTGTGCAC
GAACCCCCCGTTCAGCCCGACCGCTGCGCCTTATCCGGTAACTATCGTCTTGAGTCCAACCCGGTAAGAC
ACGACTTATCGCCACTGGCAGCAGCCACTGGTAACAGGATTAGCAGAGCGAGGTATGTAGGCGGTGCTAC
AGAGTTCTTGAAGTGGTGGCCTAACTACGGCTACACTAGAAGAACAGTATTTGGTATCTGCGCTCTGCTG
AAGCCAGTTACCTTCGGAAAAAGAGTTGGTAGCTCTTGATCCGGCAAACAAACCACCGCTGGTAGCGGTG
GTTTTTTTGTTTGCAAGCAGCAGATTACGCGCAGAAAAAAAGGATCTCAAGAAGATCCTTTGATCTTTTC
TACGGGGTCTGACGCTCAGTGGAACGAAAACTCACGTTAAGGGATTTTGGTCATGAGATTATCAAAAAGG
ATCTTCACCTAGATCCTTTTAAATTAAAAATGAAGTTTTAAATCAATCTAAAGTATATATGAGTAAACTT
GGTCTGACAGTTACCAATGCTTAATCAGTGAGGCACCTATCTCAGCGATCTGTCTATTTCGTTCATCCAT
AGTTGCCTGACTCCCCGTCGTGTAGATAACTACGATACGGGAGGGCTTACCATCTGGCCCCAGTGCTGCA
ATGATACCGCGAGACCCACGCTCACCGGCTCCAGATTTATCAGCAATAAACCAGCCAGCCGGAAGGGCCG
AGCGCAGAAGTGGTCCTGCAACTTTATCCGCCTCCATCCAGTCTATTAATTGTTGCCGGGAAGCTAGAGT
AAGTAGTTCGCCAGTTAATAGTTTGCGCAACGTTGTTGCCATTGCTACAGGCATCGTGGTGTCACGCTCG
TCGTTTGGTATGGCTTCATTCAGCTCCGGTTCCCAACGATCAAGGCGAGTTACATGATCCCCCATGTTGT
GCAAAAAAGCGGTTAGCTCCTTCGGTCCTCCGATCGTTGTCAGAAGTAAGTTGGCCGCAGTGTTATCACT
CATGGTTATGGCAGCACTGCATAATTCTCTTACTGTCATGCCATCCGTAAGATGCTTTTCTGTGACTGGT
GAGTACTCAACCAAGTCATTCTGAGAATAGTGTATGCGGCGACCGAGTTGCTCTTGCCCGGCGTCAATAC
GGGATAATACCGCGCCACATAGCAGAACTTTAAAAGTGCTCATCATTGGAAAACGTTCTTCGGGGCGAAA
ACTCTCAAGGATCTTACCGCTGTTGAGATCCAGTTCGATGTAACCCACTCGTGCACCCAACTGATCTTCA
GCATCTTTTACTTTCACCAGCGTTTCTGGGTGAGCAAAAACAGGAAGGCAAAATGCCGCAAAAAAGGGAA
TAAGGGCGACACGGAAATGTTGAATACTCATACTCTTCCTTTTTCAATATTATTGAAGCATTTATCAGGG
TTATTGTCTCATGAGCGGATACATATTTGAATGTATTTAGAAAAATAAACAAATAGGGGTTCCGCGCACA
TTTCCCCGAAAAGTGCCACCTGACGTCGACGGATCGGGAGATCTCCCGATCCCCTATGGTGCACTCTCAG
TACAATCTGCTCTGATGCCGCATAGTTAAGCCAGTATCTGCTCCCTGCTTGTGTGTTGGAGGTCGCTGAG
TAGTGCGCGAGCAAAATTTAAGCTACAACAAGGCAAGGCTTGACCGACAATTGCATGAAGAATCTGCTTA
GGGTTAGGCGTTTTGCGCTGCTTCGCGATGTACGGGCCAGATATACGCGTTGACATTGATTATTGACTAG
TTATTAATAGTAATCAATTACGGGGTCATTAGTTCATAGCCCATATATGGAGTTCCGCGTTACATAACTT
ACGGTAAATGGCCCGCCTGGCTGACCGCCCAACGACCCCCGCCCATTGACGTCAATAATGACGTATGTTC
CCATAGTAACGCCAATAGGGACTTTCCATTGACGTCAATGGGTGGAGTATTTACGGTAAACTGCCCACTT
GGCAGTACATCAAGTGTATCATATGCCAAGTACGCCCCCTATTGACGTCAATGACGGTAAATGGCCCGCC
TGGCATTATGCCCAGTACATGACCTTATGGGACTTTCCTACTTGGCAGTACATCTACGTATTAGTCATCG
CTATTACCATGGTGATGCGGTTTTGGCAGTACATCAATGGGCGTGGATAGCGGTTTGACTCACGGGGATT
TCCAAGTCTCCACCCCATTGACGTCAATGGGAGTTTGTTTTGGCACCAAAATCAACGGGACTTTCCAAAA
TGTCGTAACAACTCCGCCCCATTGACGCAAATGGGCGGTAGGCGTGTACGGTGGGAGGTCTATATAAGCA
GCGCGTTTTGCCTGTACTGGGTCTCTCTGGTTAGACCAGATCTGAGCCTGGGAGCTCTCTGGCTAACTAG
GGAACCCACTGCTTAAGCCTCAATAAAGCTTGCCTTGAGTGCTTCAAGTAGTGTGTGCCCGTCTGTTGTG
TGACTCTGGTAACTAGAGATCCCTCAGACCCTTTTAGTCAGTGTGGAAAATCTCTAGCAGTGGCGCCCGA
ACAGGGACTTGAAAGCGAAAGGGAAACCAGAGGAGCTCTCTCGACGCAGGACTCGGCTTGCTGAAGCGCG
CACGGCAAGAGGCGAGGGGCGGCGACTGGTGAGTACGCCAAAAATTTTGACTAGCGGAGGCTAGAAGGAG
AGAGATGGGTGCGAGAGCGTCAGTATTAAGCGGGGGAGAATTAGATCGCGATGGGAAAAAATTCGGTTAA
GGCCAGGGGGAAAGAAAAAATATAAATTAAAACATATAGTATGGGCAAGCAGGGAGCTAGAACGATTCGC
AGTTAATCCTGGCCTGTTAGAAACATCAGAAGGCTGTAGACAAATACTGGGACAGCTACAACCATCCCTT
CAGACAGGATCAGAAGAACTTAGATCATTATATAATACAGTAGCAACCCTCTATTGTGTGCATCAAAGGA
TAGAGATAAAAGACACCAAGGAAGCTTTAGACAAGATAGAGGAAGAGCAAAACAAAAGTAAGACCACCGC
ACAGCAAGCGGCCGCTGATCTTCAGACCTGGAGGAGGAGATATGAGGGACAATTGGAGAAGTGAATTATA
TAAATATAAAGTAGTAAAAATTGAACCATTAGGAGTAGCACCCACCAAGGCAAAGAGAAGAGTGGTGCAG
AGAGAAAAAAGAGCAGTGGGAATAGGAGCTTTGTTCCTTGGGTTCTTGGGAGCAGCAGGAAGCACTATGG
GCGCAGCGTCAATGACGCTGACGGTACAGGCCAGACAATTATTGTCTGGTATAGTGCAGCAGCAGAACAA
TTTGCTGAGGGCTATTGAGGCGCAACAGCATCTGTTGCAACTCACAGTCTGGGGCATCAAGCAGCTCCAG
GCAAGAATCCTGGCTGTGGAAAGATACCTAAAGGATCAACAGCTCCTGGGGATTTGGGGTTGCTCTGGAA
AACTCATTTGCACCACTGCTGTGCCTTGGAATGCTAGTTGGAGTAATAAATCTCTGGAACAGATTTGGAA
TCACACGACCTGGATGGAGTGGGACAGAGAAATTAACAATTACACAAGCTTAATACACTCCTTAATTGAA
GAATCGCAAAACCAGCAAGAAAAGAATGAACAAGAATTATTGGAATTAGATAAATGGGCAAGTTTGTGGA
ATTGGTTTAACATAACAAATTGGCTGTGGTATATAAAATTATTCATAATGATAGTAGGAGGCTTGGTAGG
TTTAAGAATAGTTTTTGCTGTACTTTCTATAGTGAATAGAGTTAGGCAGGGATATTCACCATTATCGTTT
CAGACCCACCTCCCAACCCCGAGGGGACCCGACAGGCCCGAAGGAATAGAAGAAGAAGGTGGAGAGAGAG
ACAGAGACAGATCCATTCGATTAGTGAACGGATCGGCACTGCGTGCGCCAATTCTGCAGACAAATGGCAG
TATTCATCCACAATTTTAAAAGAAAAGGGGGGATTGGGGGGTACAGTGCAGGGGAAAGAATAGTAGACAT
AATAGCAACAGACATACAAACTAAAGAATTACAAAAACAAATTACAAAAATTCAAAATTTTCGGGTTTAT
TACAGGGACAGCAGAGATCCAGTTTGGTTAATTAAGGTACCGAGGGCCTATTTCCCATGATTCCTTCATA
TTTGCATATACGATACAAGGCTGTTAGAGAGATAATTAGAATTAATTTGACTGTAAACACAAAGATATTA
GTACAAAATACGTGACGTAGAAAGTAATAATTTCTTGGGTAGTTTGCAGTTTTAAAATTATGTTTTAAAA
TGGACTATCATATGCTTACCGTAACTTGAAAGTATTTCGATTTCTTGGCTTTATATATCTTGTGGAAAGG
ACGAAACACCGCTCCTGGCCGCAGTACTGA
