Features (pLannotate 1.2.2; 34 found; start..end, strand, type, name):
      1..76      +  misc_RNA       gRNA scaffold: guide RNA scaffold for the Streptococcus pyogenes CRISPR/Cas9 system
    107..617     +  promoter       hPGK promoter: human phosphoglycerate kinase 1 promoter
    666..851     +  CDS            KRAB: Krüppel-associated box (KRAB) transcriptional repression domain from the human zinc finger protein ZNF10 (Margolin et al., 1994)
    873..4976    +  CDS            Cas9: Cas9 (Csn1) endonuclease from the Streptococcus pyogenes Type II CRISPR/Cas system generates RNA-guided double strand breaks in DNA
   5175..5573    +  CDS            BSD: blasticidin S deaminase; Aspergillus terreus BSD; confers resistance to blasticidin
   5574..5595    +  misc_feature   MCS (fragment): pBluescript multiple cloning site
   5598..6186    +  misc_feature   WPRE: woodchuck hepatitis virus posttranscriptional regulatory element
   6237..6256    +  misc_feature   cPPT/CTS (fragment): central polypurine tract and central termination sequence of HIV-1
   6258..6491    +  LTR            3' LTR (ΔU3): self-inactivating 3' long terminal repeat (LTR) from HIV-1
   6523..6747    +  polyA_signal   bGH poly(A) signal: bovine growth hormone polyadenylation signal
   6751..6772    +  promoter       SV40 promoter (fragment): SV40 enhancer and early promoter
   6793..7221    +  rep_origin     f1 ori (sequence partly withheld): f1 bacteriophage origin of replication; arrow indicates direction of (+) strand synthesis
   7235..7564    +  promoter       SV40 promoter: SV40 enhancer and early promoter
   7612..7659    +  promoter       EM7 promoter: synthetic bacterial promoter&nbsp
   7678..8052    +  CDS            BleoR: antibiotic-binding protein; Sh ble from Streptoalloteichus hindustanus; confers resistance to bleomycin, phleomycin, and Zeocin™
   8062..8187    +  CDS            ble (fragment): BLE_KLEPN - Experimental evidence at protein level: Swiss-Prot protein existence level 1. Binding protein with a strong affinity to the bleomycin family of antibiotics. Binds to CL990; an antimitotic-antibiotic compound. From Klebsiella pneumoniae.
   8182..8303    +  polyA_signal   SV40 poly(A) signal: SV40 polyadenylation signal
   8374..8396    -  protein_bind   lac operator (fragment): The lac repressor binds to the lac operator to inhibit transcription in E. coli. This inhibition can be relieved by adding lactose or isopropyl-β-D-thiogalactopyranoside (IPTG). lac repressor encoded by lacI
   8400..8430    -  promoter       lac promoter: promoter for the E. coli lac operon
   8445..8466    -  protein_bind   CAP binding site: CAP binding activates transcription in the presence of cAMP. E. coli catabolite activator protein
   8479..8571    -  CDS            lacI (fragment): lac repressor; lacI; The lac repressor binds to the lac operator to inhibit transcription in E. coli. This inhibition can be relieved by adding lactose or isopropyl-β-D-thiogalactopyranoside (IPTG).
   8754..9342    -  rep_origin     ori: high-copy-number ColE1/pMB1/pBR322/pUC origin of replication
   9513..10373   -  CDS            AmpR: β-lactamase; bla; confers resistance to ampicillin, carbenicillin, and related antibiotics
  10374..10478   -  promoter       AmpR promoter: bla
  10537..10589   -  misc_feature   bom (fragment): basis of mobility region from pBR322
  10744..11123   +  enhancer       CMV enhancer: human cytomegalovirus immediate early enhancer
  11124..11323   +  promoter       CMV promoter: human cytomegalovirus (CMV) immediate early promoter
  11341..11521   +  LTR            5' LTR (truncated): truncated 5' long terminal repeat (LTR) from HIV-1
  11568..11693   +  misc_feature   HIV-1 Ψ: packaging signal of human immunodeficiency virus type 1
  11677..12040   +  CDS            HIV-1 gag (fragment): gag protein from human immunodeficiency virus 1; gag
  12186..12419   +  misc_feature   RRE: The Rev response element (RRE) of HIV-1 allows for Rev-dependent mRNA export from the nucleus to the cytoplasm.
  12796..12896   +  CDS            Rev (fragment): human immunodeficiency virus 1 (HIV-1) Rev protein; rev; enhances nuclear export of unspliced and incompletely spliced viral mRNAs
  12946..13063   +  misc_feature   cPPT/CTS: central polypurine tract and central termination sequence of HIV-1
  13114..13354   +  promoter       U6 promoter: RNA polymerase III promoter for human U6 snRNA
>Addgene plasmid #125422 | Lenti-(BB)-hPGK-KRAB-dCas9-P2A-BlastR C2CD4B-TSS-guide3 | addgene full sequence | sequence record 251255 | Addgene NGS Result
GTTTTAGAGCTAGAAATAGCAAGTTAAAATAAGGCTAGTCCGTTATCAACTTGAAAAAGTGGCACCGAGT
CGGTGCTTTTTTGAATTCGCTAGCTAGGTCTTGAAAGGGGTTGGGGTTGCGCCTTTTCCAAGGCAGCCCT
GGGTTTGCGCAGGGACGCGGCTGCTCTGGGCGTGGTTCCGGGAAACGCAGCGGCGCCGACCCTGGGTCTC
GCACATTCTTCACGTCCGTTCGCAGCGTCACCCGGATCTTCGCCGCTACCCTTGTGGGCCCCCCGGCGAC
GCTTCCTGCTCCGCCCCTAAGTCGGGAAGGTTCCTTGCGGTTCGCGGCGTGCCGGACGTGACAAACGGAA
GCCGCACGTCTCACTAGTACCCTCGCAGACGGACAGCGCCAGGGAGCAATGGCAGCGCGCCGACCGCGAT
GGGCTGTGGCCAATAGCGGCTGCTCAGCAGGGCGCGCCGAGAGCAGCGGCCGGGAAGGGGCGGTGCGGGA
GGCGGGGTGTGGGGCGGTAGTGTGGGCCCTGTTCCTGCCCGCGCGGTGTTCCGCATTCTGCAAGCCTCCG
GAGCGCACGTCGGCAGTCGGCTCCCTCGTTGACCGAATCACCGACCTCTCTCCCCAGGACCGGTGATCCG
CCACCATGGATGCTAAGTCACTAACTGCCTGGTCCCGGACACTGGTGACCTTCAAGGATGTATTTGTGGA
CTTCACCAGGGAGGAGTGGAAGCTGCTGGACACTGCTCAGCAGATCGTGTACAGAAATGTGATGCTGGAG
AACTATAAGAACCTGGTTTCCTTGGGTTATCAGCTTACTAAGCCAGATGTGATCCTCCGGTTGGAGAAGG
GAGAAGAGCCCGGCGGTTCCGGCGGAGGGTCGATGGACAAGAAGTACAGCATCGGCCTGGCCATCGGCAC
CAACTCTGTCGGCTGGGCCGTGATCACCGACGAGTACAAGGTGCCCAGCAAGAAATTCAAGGTGCTGGGC
AACACCGACCGGCACAGCATCAAGAAGAACCTGATCGGCGCCCTGCTGTTCGACAGCGGAGAAACAGCCG
AGGCCACCCGGCTGAAGAGAACCGCCAGAAGAAGATACACCAGACGGAAGAACCGGATCTGCTATCTGCA
AGAGATCTTCAGCAACGAGATGGCCAAGGTGGACGACAGCTTCTTCCACAGACTGGAAGAGTCCTTCCTG
GTGGAAGAGGATAAGAAGCACGAGCGGCACCCCATCTTCGGCAACATCGTGGACGAGGTGGCCTACCACG
AGAAGTACCCCACCATCTACCACCTGAGAAAGAAACTGGTGGACAGCACCGACAAGGCCGACCTGCGGCT
GATCTATCTGGCCCTGGCCCACATGATCAAGTTCCGGGGCCACTTCCTGATCGAGGGCGACCTGAACCCC
GACAACAGCGACGTGGACAAGCTGTTCATCCAGCTGGTGCAGACCTACAACCAGCTGTTCGAGGAAAACC
CCATCAACGCCAGCGGCGTGGACGCCAAGGCCATCCTGTCTGCCAGACTGAGCAAGAGCAGACGGCTGGA
AAATCTGATCGCCCAGCTGCCCGGCGAGAAGAAGAATGGCCTGTTCGGCAACCTGATTGCCCTGAGCCTG
GGCCTGACCCCCAACTTCAAGAGCAACTTCGACCTGGCCGAGGATGCCAAACTGCAGCTGAGCAAGGACA
CCTACGACGACGACCTGGACAACCTGCTGGCCCAGATCGGCGACCAGTACGCCGACCTGTTTCTGGCCGC
CAAGAACCTGTCCGACGCCATCCTGCTGAGCGACATCCTGAGAGTGAACACCGAGATCACCAAGGCCCCC
CTGAGCGCCTCTATGATCAAGAGATACGACGAGCACCACCAGGACCTGACCCTGCTGAAAGCTCTCGTGC
GGCAGCAGCTGCCTGAGAAGTACAAAGAGATTTTCTTCGACCAGAGCAAGAACGGCTACGCCGGCTACAT
CGATGGCGGAGCCAGCCAGGAAGAGTTCTACAAGTTCATCAAGCCCATCCTGGAAAAGATGGACGGCACC
GAGGAACTGCTCGTGAAGCTGAACAGAGAGGACCTGCTGCGGAAGCAGCGGACCTTCGACAACGGCAGCA
TCCCCCACCAGATCCACCTGGGAGAGCTGCACGCCATTCTGCGGCGGCAGGAAGATTTTTACCCATTCCT
GAAGGACAACCGGGAAAAGATCGAGAAGATCCTGACCTTCCGCATCCCCTACTACGTGGGCCCTCTGGCC
AGGGGAAACAGCAGATTCGCCTGGATGACCAGAAAGAGCGAGGAAACCATCACCCCCTGGAACTTCGAGG
AAGTGGTGGACAAGGGCGCCAGCGCCCAGAGCTTCATCGAGCGGATGACCAACTTCGATAAGAACCTGCC
CAACGAGAAGGTGCTGCCCAAGCACAGCCTGCTGTACGAGTACTTCACCGTGTACAACGAGCTGACCAAA
GTGAAATACGTGACCGAGGGAATGAGAAAGCCCGCCTTCCTGAGCGGCGAGCAGAAAAAAGCCATCGTGG
ACCTGCTGTTCAAGACCAACCGGAAAGTGACCGTGAAGCAGCTGAAAGAGGACTACTTCAAGAAAATCGA
GTGCTTCGACTCCGTGGAAATCTCCGGCGTGGAAGATCGGTTCAACGCCTCCCTGGGCACATACCACGAT
CTGCTGAAAATTATCAAGGACAAGGACTTCCTGGACAATGAGGAAAACGAGGACATTCTGGAAGATATCG
TGCTGACCCTGACACTGTTTGAGGACAGAGAGATGATCGAGGAACGGCTGAAAACCTATGCCCACCTGTT
CGACGACAAAGTGATGAAGCAGCTGAAGCGGCGGAGATACACCGGCTGGGGCAGGCTGAGCCGGAAGCTG
ATCAACGGCATCCGGGACAAGCAGTCCGGCAAGACAATCCTGGATTTCCTGAAGTCCGACGGCTTCGCCA
ACAGAAACTTCATGCAGCTGATCCACGACGACAGCCTGACCTTTAAAGAGGACATCCAGAAAGCCCAGGT
GTCCGGCCAGGGCGATAGCCTGCACGAGCACATTGCCAATCTGGCCGGCAGCCCCGCCATTAAGAAGGGC
ATCCTGCAGACAGTGAAGGTGGTGGACGAGCTCGTGAAAGTGATGGGCCGGCACAAGCCCGAGAACATCG
TGATCGAAATGGCCAGAGAGAACCAGACCACCCAGAAGGGACAGAAGAACAGCCGCGAGAGAATGAAGCG
GATCGAAGAGGGCATCAAAGAGCTGGGCAGCCAGATCCTGAAAGAACACCCCGTGGAAAACACCCAGCTG
CAGAACGAGAAGCTGTACCTGTACTACCTGCAGAATGGGCGGGATATGTACGTGGACCAGGAACTGGACA
TCAACCGGCTGTCCGACTACGATGTGGACGCTATCGTGCCTCAGAGCTTTCTGAAGGACGACTCCATCGA
TAACAAAGTGCTGACTCGGAGCGACAAGAACCGGGGCAAGAGCGACAACGTGCCCTCCGAAGAGGTCGTG
AAGAAGATGAAGAACTACTGGCGCCAGCTGCTGAATGCCAAGCTGATTACCCAGAGGAAGTTCGACAATC
TGACCAAGGCCGAGAGAGGCGGCCTGAGCGAACTGGATAAGGCCGGCTTCATCAAGAGACAGCTGGTGGA
AACCCGGCAGATCACAAAGCACGTGGCACAGATCCTGGACTCCCGGATGAACACTAAGTACGACGAGAAC
GACAAACTGATCCGGGAAGTGAAAGTGATCACCCTGAAGTCCAAGCTGGTGTCCGATTTCCGGAAGGATT
TCCAGTTTTACAAAGTGCGCGAGATCAACAACTACCACCACGCCCACGACGCCTACCTGAACGCCGTCGT
GGGAACCGCCCTGATCAAAAAGTACCCTAAGCTGGAAAGCGAGTTCGTGTACGGCGACTACAAGGTGTAC
GACGTGCGGAAGATGATCGCCAAGAGCGAGCAGGAAATCGGCAAGGCTACCGCCAAGTACTTCTTCTACA
GCAACATCATGAACTTTTTCAAGACCGAGATTACCCTGGCCAACGGCGAGATCCGGAAGCGGCCTCTGAT
CGAGACAAACGGCGAAACAGGCGAGATCGTGTGGGATAAGGGCCGGGACTTTGCCACCGTGCGGAAAGTG
CTGTCTATGCCCCAAGTGAATATCGTGAAAAAGACCGAGGTGCAGACAGGCGGCTTCAGCAAAGAGTCTA
TCCTGCCCAAGAGGAACAGCGACAAGCTGATCGCCAGAAAGAAGGACTGGGACCCTAAGAAGTACGGCGG
CTTCGACAGCCCCACCGTGGCCTATTCTGTGCTGGTGGTGGCCAAAGTGGAAAAGGGCAAGTCCAAGAAA
CTGAAGAGTGTGAAAGAGCTGCTGGGGATCACCATCATGGAAAGAAGCAGCTTCGAGAAGAATCCCATCG
ACTTTCTGGAAGCCAAGGGCTACAAAGAAGTGAAAAAGGACCTGATCATCAAGCTGCCTAAGTACTCCCT
GTTCGAGCTGGAAAACGGCCGGAAGAGAATGCTGGCCTCTGCCGGCGAACTGCAGAAGGGAAACGAACTG
GCCCTGCCCTCCAAATATGTGAACTTCCTGTACCTGGCCAGCCACTATGAGAAGCTGAAGGGCTCCCCCG
AGGATAATGAGCAGAAACAGCTGTTTGTGGAACAGCACAAACACTACCTGGACGAGATCATCGAGCAGAT
CAGCGAGTTCTCCAAGAGAGTGATCCTGGCCGACGCTAATCTGGACAAGGTGCTGAGCGCCTACAACAAG
CACAGAGACAAGCCTATCAGAGAGCAGGCCGAGAATATCATCCACCTGTTTACCCTGACCAGTCTGGGAG
CCCCTGCCGCCTTCAAGTACTTTGACACCACCATCGACCGGAAGAGGTACACCAGCACCAAAGAGGTGCT
GGACGCCACCCTGATCCACCAGAGCATCACCGGCCTGTACGAGACACGGATCGACCTGTCTCAGCTGGGA
GGCGACGCCTATCCCTATGACGTGCCCGATTATGCCAGCCTGGGCAGCGGCTCCCCCAAGAAAAAACGCA
AGGTGGAAGATCCTAAGAAAAAGCGGAAAGTGGACGGCATTGGTAGTGGGAGCAACGGCAGCAGCGGGGA
TCCGGCCGCAACAAACTTCTCTCTGCTGAAACAAGCCGGAGATGTCGAAGAGAATCCTGGACCGATGGCC
AAGCCTTTGTCTCAAGAAGAATCCACCCTCATTGAAAGAGCAACGGCTACAATCAACAGCATCCCCATCT
CTGAAGACTACAGCGTCGCCAGCGCAGCTCTCTCTAGCGACGGCCGCATCTTCACTGGTGTCAATGTATA
TCATTTTACTGGGGGACCTTGTGCAGAACTCGTGGTGCTGGGCACTGCTGCTGCTGCGGCAGCTGGCAAC
CTGACTTGTATCGTCGCGATCGGAAATGAGAACAGGGGCATCTTGAGCCCCTGCGGACGGTGCCGACAGG
TGCTTCTCGATCTGCATCCTGGGATCAAAGCCATAGTGAAGGACAGTGATGGACAGCCGACGGCAGTTGG
GATTCGTGAATTGCTGCCCTCTGGTTATGTGTGGGAGGGCTAAGAATTCGATATCAAGCTTATCGGTAAT
CAACCTCTGGATTACAAAATTTGTGAAAGATTGACTGGTATTCTTAACTATGTTGCTCCTTTTACGCTAT
GTGGATACGCTGCTTTAATGCCTTTGTATCATGCTATTGCTTCCCGTATGGCTTTCATTTTCTCCTCCTT
GTATAAATCCTGGTTGCTGTCTCTTTATGAGGAGTTGTGGCCCGTTGTCAGGCAACGTGGCGTGGTGTGC
ACTGTGTTTGCTGACGCAACCCCCACTGGTTGGGGCATTGCCACCACCTGTCAGCTCCTTTCCGGGACTT
TCGCTTTCCCCCTCCCTATTGCCACGGCGGAACTCATCGCCGCCTGCCTTGCCCGCTGCTGGACAGGGGC
TCGGCTGTTGGGCACTGACAATTCCGTGGTGTTGTCGGGGAAATCATCGTCCTTTCCTTGGCTGCTCGCC
TGTGTTGCCACCTGGATTCTGCGCGGGACGTCCTTCTGCTACGTCCCTTCGGCCCTCAATCCAGCGGACC
TTCCTTCCCGCGGCCTGCTGCCGGCTCTGCGGCCTCTTCCGCGTCTTCGCCTTCGCCCTCAGACGAGTCG
GATCTCCCTTTGGGCCGCCTCCCCGCGTCGACTTTAAGACCAATGACTTACAAGGCAGCTGTAGATCTTA
GCCACTTTTTAAAAGAAAAGGGGGGACTGGAAGGGCTAATTCACTCCCAACGAAGACAAGATCTGCTTTT
TGCTTGTACTGGGTCTCTCTGGTTAGACCAGATCTGAGCCTGGGAGCTCTCTGGCTAACTAGGGAACCCA
CTGCTTAAGCCTCAATAAAGCTTGCCTTGAGTGCTTCAAGTAGTGTGTGCCCGTCTGTTGTGTGACTCTG
GTAACTAGAGATCCCTCAGACCCTTTTAGTCAGTGTGGAAAATCTCTAGCAGGGCCCGTTTAAACCCGCT
GATCAGCCTCGACTGTGCCTTCTAGTTGCCAGCCATCTGTTGTTTGCCCCTCCCCCGTGCCTTCCTTGAC
CCTGGAAGGTGCCACTCCCACTGTCCTTTCCTAATAAAATGAGGAAATTGCATCGCATTGTCTGAGTAGG
TGTCATTCTATTCTGGGGGGTGGGGTGGGGCAGGACAGCAAGGGGGAGGATTGGGAAGACAATAGCAGGC
ATGCTGGGGATGCGGTGGGCTCTATGGCTTCTGAGGCGGAAAGAACCAGCTGGGGCTCTAGGGGGTATCC
CC
[124 nt withheld, positions 6793-6916]
C
[91 nt withheld, positions 6918-7008]
A
[49 nt withheld, positions 7010-7058]
CCTTTGACGTTGGAGTCCACGTTCTTT
[37 nt withheld, positions 7086-7122]
ACCCTATCTCGGTCTATTCTTTTGATTTATAAGGGATTTTGCCGATTTCGGCCTATTGGTTAAAAAATGA
GCTGATTTAACAAAAATTTAACGCGAATTAATTCTGTGGAATGTGTGTCAGTTAGGGTGTGGAAAGTCCC
CAGGCTCCCCAGCAGGCAGAAGTATGCAAAGCATGCATCTCAATTAGTCAGCAACCAGGTGTGGAAAGTC
CCCAGGCTCCCCAGCAGGCAGAAGTATGCAAAGCATGCATCTCAATTAGTCAGCAACCATAGTCCCGCCC
CTAACTCCGCCCATCCCGCCCCTAACTCCGCCCAGTTCCGCCCATTCTCCGCCCCATGGCTGACTAATTT
TTTTTATTTATGCAGAGGCCGAGGCCGCCTCTGCCTCTGAGCTATTCCAGAAGTAGTGAGGAGGCTTTTT
TGGAGGCCTAGGCTTTTGCAAAAAGCTCCCGGGAGCTTGTATATCCATTTTCGGATCTGATCAGCACGTG
TTGACAATTAATCATCGGCATAGTATATCGGCATAGTATAATACGACAAGGTGAGGAACTAAACCATGGC
CAAGTTGACCAGTGCCGTTCCGGTGCTCACCGCGCGCGACGTCGCCGGAGCGGTCGAGTTCTGGACCGAC
CGGCTCGGGTTCTCCCGGGACTTCGTGGAGGACGACTTCGCCGGTGTGGTCCGGGACGACGTGACCCTGT
TCATCAGCGCGGTCCAGGACCAGGTGGTGCCGGACAACACCCTGGCCTGGGTGTGGGTGCGCGGCCTGGA
CGAGCTGTACGCCGAGTGGTCGGAGGTCGTGTCCACGAACTTCCGGGACGCCTCCGGGCCGGCCATGACC
GAGATCGGCGAGCAGCCGTGGGGGCGGGAGTTCGCCCTGCGCGACCCGGCCGGCAACTGCGTGCACTTCG
TGGCCGAGGAGCAGGACTGACACGTGCTACGAGATTTCGATTCCACCGCCGCCTTCTATGAAAGGTTGGG
CTTCGGAATCGTTTTCCGGGACGCCGGCTGGATGATCCTCCAGCGCGGGGATCTCATGCTGGAGTTCTTC
GCCCACCCCAACTTGTTTATTGCAGCTTATAATGGTTACAAATAAAGCAATAGCATCACAAATTTCACAA
ATAAAGCATTTTTTTCACTGCATTCTAGTTGTGGTTTGTCCAAACTCATCAATGTATCTTATCATGTCTG
TATACCGTCGACCTCTAGCTAGAGCTTGGCGTAATCATGGTCATAGCTGTTTCCTGTGTGAAATTGTTAT
CCGCTCACAATTCCACACAACATACGAGCCGGAAGCATAAAGTGTAAAGCCTGGGGTGCCTAATGAGTGA
GCTAACTCACATTAATTGCGTTGCGCTCACTGCCCGCTTTCCAGTCGGGAAACCTGTCGTGCCAGCTGCA
TTAATGAATCGGCCAACGCGCGGGGAGAGGCGGTTTGCGTATTGGGCGCTCTTCCGCTTCCTCGCTCACT
GACTCGCTGCGCTCGGTCGTTCGGCTGCGGCGAGCGGTATCAGCTCACTCAAAGGCGGTAATACGGTTAT
CCACAGAATCAGGGGATAACGCAGGAAAGAACATGTGAGCAAAAGGCCAGCAAAAGGCCAGGAACCGTAA
AAAGGCCGCGTTGCTGGCGTTTTTCCATAGGCTCCGCCCCCCTGACGAGCATCACAAAAATCGACGCTCA
AGTCAGAGGTGGCGAAACCCGACAGGACTATAAAGATACCAGGCGTTTCCCCCTGGAAGCTCCCTCGTGC
GCTCTCCTGTTCCGACCCTGCCGCTTACCGGATACCTGTCCGCCTTTCTCCCTTCGGGAAGCGTGGCGCT
TTCTCATAGCTCACGCTGTAGGTATCTCAGTTCGGTGTAGGTCGTTCGCTCCAAGCTGGGCTGTGTGCAC
GAACCCCCCGTTCAGCCCGACCGCTGCGCCTTATCCGGTAACTATCGTCTTGAGTCCAACCCGGTAAGAC
ACGACTTATCGCCACTGGCAGCAGCCACTGGTAACAGGATTAGCAGAGCGAGGTATGTAGGCGGTGCTAC
AGAGTTCTTGAAGTGGTGGCCTAACTACGGCTACACTAGAAGAACAGTATTTGGTATCTGCGCTCTGCTG
AAGCCAGTTACCTTCGGAAAAAGAGTTGGTAGCTCTTGATCCGGCAAACAAACCACCGCTGGTAGCGGTG
GTTTTTTTGTTTGCAAGCAGCAGATTACGCGCAGAAAAAAAGGATCTCAAGAAGATCCTTTGATCTTTTC
TACGGGGTCTGACGCTCAGTGGAACGAAAACTCACGTTAAGGGATTTTGGTCATGAGATTATCAAAAAGG
ATCTTCACCTAGATCCTTTTAAATTAAAAATGAAGTTTTAAATCAATCTAAAGTATATATGAGTAAACTT
GGTCTGACAGTTACCAATGCTTAATCAGTGAGGCACCTATCTCAGCGATCTGTCTATTTCGTTCATCCAT
AGTTGCCTGACTCCCCGTCGTGTAGATAACTACGATACGGGAGGGCTTACCATCTGGCCCCAGTGCTGCA
ATGATACCGCGAGACCCACGCTCACCGGCTCCAGATTTATCAGCAATAAACCAGCCAGCCGGAAGGGCCG
AGCGCAGAAGTGGTCCTGCAACTTTATCCGCCTCCATCCAGTCTATTAATTGTTGCCGGGAAGCTAGAGT
AAGTAGTTCGCCAGTTAATAGTTTGCGCAACGTTGTTGCCATTGCTACAGGCATCGTGGTGTCACGCTCG
TCGTTTGGTATGGCTTCATTCAGCTCCGGTTCCCAACGATCAAGGCGAGTTACATGATCCCCCATGTTGT
GCAAAAAAGCGGTTAGCTCCTTCGGTCCTCCGATCGTTGTCAGAAGTAAGTTGGCCGCAGTGTTATCACT
CATGGTTATGGCAGCACTGCATAATTCTCTTACTGTCATGCCATCCGTAAGATGCTTTTCTGTGACTGGT
GAGTACTCAACCAAGTCATTCTGAGAATAGTGTATGCGGCGACCGAGTTGCTCTTGCCCGGCGTCAATAC
GGGATAATACCGCGCCACATAGCAGAACTTTAAAAGTGCTCATCATTGGAAAACGTTCTTCGGGGCGAAA
ACTCTCAAGGATCTTACCGCTGTTGAGATCCAGTTCGATGTAACCCACTCGTGCACCCAACTGATCTTCA
GCATCTTTTACTTTCACCAGCGTTTCTGGGTGAGCAAAAACAGGAAGGCAAAATGCCGCAAAAAAGGGAA
TAAGGGCGACACGGAAATGTTGAATACTCATACTCTTCCTTTTTCAATATTATTGAAGCATTTATCAGGG
TTATTGTCTCATGAGCGGATACATATTTGAATGTATTTAGAAAAATAAACAAATAGGGGTTCCGCGCACA
TTTCCCCGAAAAGTGCCACCTGACGTCGACGGATCGGGAGATCTCCCGATCCCCTATGGTGCACTCTCAG
TACAATCTGCTCTGATGCCGCATAGTTAAGCCAGTATCTGCTCCCTGCTTGTGTGTTGGAGGTCGCTGAG
TAGTGCGCGAGCAAAATTTAAGCTACAACAAGGCAAGGCTTGACCGACAATTGCATGAAGAATCTGCTTA
GGGTTAGGCGTTTTGCGCTGCTTCGCGATGTACGGGCCAGATATACGCGTTGACATTGATTATTGACTAG
TTATTAATAGTAATCAATTACGGGGTCATTAGTTCATAGCCCATATATGGAGTTCCGCGTTACATAACTT
ACGGTAAATGGCCCGCCTGGCTGACCGCCCAACGACCCCCGCCCATTGACGTCAATAATGACGTATGTTC
CCATAGTAACGCCAATAGGGACTTTCCATTGACGTCAATGGGTGGAGTATTTACGGTAAACTGCCCACTT
GGCAGTACATCAAGTGTATCATATGCCAAGTACGCCCCCTATTGACGTCAATGACGGTAAATGGCCCGCC
TGGCATTATGCCCAGTACATGACCTTATGGGACTTTCCTACTTGGCAGTACATCTACGTATTAGTCATCG
CTATTACCATGGTGATGCGGTTTTGGCAGTACATCAATGGGCGTGGATAGCGGTTTGACTCACGGGGATT
TCCAAGTCTCCACCCCATTGACGTCAATGGGAGTTTGTTTTGGCACCAAAATCAACGGGACTTTCCAAAA
TGTCGTAACAACTCCGCCCCATTGACGCAAATGGGCGGTAGGCGTGTACGGTGGGAGGTCTATATAAGCA
GCGCGTTTTGCCTGTACTGGGTCTCTCTGGTTAGACCAGATCTGAGCCTGGGAGCTCTCTGGCTAACTAG
GGAACCCACTGCTTAAGCCTCAATAAAGCTTGCCTTGAGTGCTTCAAGTAGTGTGTGCCCGTCTGTTGTG
TGACTCTGGTAACTAGAGATCCCTCAGACCCTTTTAGTCAGTGTGGAAAATCTCTAGCAGTGGCGCCCGA
ACAGGGACTTGAAAGCGAAAGGGAAACCAGAGGAGCTCTCTCGACGCAGGACTCGGCTTGCTGAAGCGCG
CACGGCAAGAGGCGAGGGGCGGCGACTGGTGAGTACGCCAAAAATTTTGACTAGCGGAGGCTAGAAGGAG
AGAGATGGGTGCGAGAGCGTCAGTATTAAGCGGGGGAGAATTAGATCGCGATGGGAAAAAATTCGGTTAA
GGCCAGGGGGAAAGAAAAAATATAAATTAAAACATATAGTATGGGCAAGCAGGGAGCTAGAACGATTCGC
AGTTAATCCTGGCCTGTTAGAAACATCAGAAGGCTGTAGACAAATACTGGGACAGCTACAACCATCCCTT
CAGACAGGATCAGAAGAACTTAGATCATTATATAATACAGTAGCAACCCTCTATTGTGTGCATCAAAGGA
TAGAGATAAAAGACACCAAGGAAGCTTTAGACAAGATAGAGGAAGAGCAAAACAAAAGTAAGACCACCGC
ACAGCAAGCGGCCGCTGATCTTCAGACCTGGAGGAGGAGATATGAGGGACAATTGGAGAAGTGAATTATA
TAAATATAAAGTAGTAAAAATTGAACCATTAGGAGTAGCACCCACCAAGGCAAAGAGAAGAGTGGTGCAG
AGAGAAAAAAGAGCAGTGGGAATAGGAGCTTTGTTCCTTGGGTTCTTGGGAGCAGCAGGAAGCACTATGG
GCGCAGCGTCAATGACGCTGACGGTACAGGCCAGACAATTATTGTCTGGTATAGTGCAGCAGCAGAACAA
TTTGCTGAGGGCTATTGAGGCGCAACAGCATCTGTTGCAACTCACAGTCTGGGGCATCAAGCAGCTCCAG
GCAAGAATCCTGGCTGTGGAAAGATACCTAAAGGATCAACAGCTCCTGGGGATTTGGGGTTGCTCTGGAA
AACTCATTTGCACCACTGCTGTGCCTTGGAATGCTAGTTGGAGTAATAAATCTCTGGAACAGATTTGGAA
TCACACGACCTGGATGGAGTGGGACAGAGAAATTAACAATTACACAAGCTTAATACACTCCTTAATTGAA
GAATCGCAAAACCAGCAAGAAAAGAATGAACAAGAATTATTGGAATTAGATAAATGGGCAAGTTTGTGGA
ATTGGTTTAACATAACAAATTGGCTGTGGTATATAAAATTATTCATAATGATAGTAGGAGGCTTGGTAGG
TTTAAGAATAGTTTTTGCTGTACTTTCTATAGTGAATAGAGTTAGGCAGGGATATTCACCATTATCGTTT
CAGACCCACCTCCCAACCCCGAGGGGACCCGACAGGCCCGAAGGAATAGAAGAAGAAGGTGGAGAGAGAG
ACAGAGACAGATCCATTCGATTAGTGAACGGATCGGCACTGCGTGCGCCAATTCTGCAGACAAATGGCAG
TATTCATCCACAATTTTAAAAGAAAAGGGGGGATTGGGGGGTACAGTGCAGGGGAAAGAATAGTAGACAT
AATAGCAACAGACATACAAACTAAAGAATTACAAAAACAAATTACAAAAATTCAAAATTTTCGGGTTTAT
TACAGGGACAGCAGAGATCCAGTTTGGTTAATTAAGGTACCGAGGGCCTATTTCCCATGATTCCTTCATA
TTTGCATATACGATACAAGGCTGTTAGAGAGATAATTAGAATTAATTTGACTGTAAACACAAAGATATTA
GTACAAAATACGTGACGTAGAAAGTAATAATTTCTTGGGTAGTTTGCAGTTTTAAAATTATGTTTTAAAA
TGGACTATCATATGCTTACCGTAACTTGAAAGTATTTCGATTTCTTGGCTTTATATATCTTGTGGAAAGG
ACGAAACACCGCTCCTGGCCGCAGTACTGA
